Addgene plasmid #52388: pME18ST-k5310
Purpose: Aedes aegypti NPY-like receptor AAEL005310 (NPYLR4) full-length clone in mammalian expression vector
Depositing lab: Leslie Vosshall. Depositing organization: Rockefeller University. Publication: Functional and genetic characterization of neuropeptide Y-like receptors in Aedes aegypti. Liesch J, Bellani LL, Vosshall LB. PLoS Negl Trop Dis. 2013 Oct 10;7(10):e2486. doi: 10.1371/journal.pntd.0002486. eCollection 2013. PubMed 24130914.
Backbone
  Vector backbone: pME18S
  Backbone size w/o insert (bp): 2986
  Total vector size (bp): 5385
  Vector type: Mammalian Expression
Growth in bacteria
  Bacterial resistance: Ampicillin, 100 μg/mL
  Growth temperature: 37°C
  Growth strain: Top10
  Copy number: Unknown
Gene/Insert
  Gene/Insert name: NPYLR4 (alt name: AAEL005310)
  Species: Aedes aegypti
  Insert size (bp): 2861
  Mutation: *
  GenBank ID: KC439534.1
  Cloning method: Restriction Enzyme; 5′ cloning site XhoI (not destroyed); 3′ cloning site NotI (not destroyed)
  Sequencing primers: 5′ pcDL-F (5'-GTTGCCTTTACTTCTAGGCCT-3'); 3′ SV40pA-R (5'-GAAATTTGTGATGCTATTGC-3')
Terms and licenses: Academic/Nonprofit Terms; Industry Terms: Not Available to Industry
Depositor comments: *Note: Compared to the listed reference sequence (KC439534.1), this plasmid has an L163P amino acid residue substitution. This difference is not thought to affect plasmid function, and this plasmid accurately represents the construct as it was used in the associated publication.
How to cite: pME18ST-k5310 was a gift from Leslie Vosshall (Addgene plasmid # 52388 ; http://n2t.net/addgene:52388 ; RRID:Addgene_52388)
