[The description below was written by a language model from this plasmid's Addgene catalogue record and pLannotate feature annotations shown in this document.]
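Description:
pME18ST-k5310 is a mammalian expression plasmid built on the pME18S backbone that carries a full-length clone of the Aedes aegypti neuropeptide Y-like receptor NPYLR4 (gene AAEL005310). The total construct is 5,385 bp, and the insert is listed as 2,861 bp, placed between XhoI and NotI sites that both remain intact. The listed backbone and insert sizes do not sum exactly to the total. In bacteria the plasmid is maintained by a high-copy ColE1/pUC-type origin and selected with ampicillin through a β-lactamase gene driven by its own bla promoter.

Expression in mammalian cells is driven by a composite promoter arrangement. The SV40 enhancer and early promoter is followed by a truncated HTLV-1 5' LTR segment, and then by a modified SV40 intron with splice donor and acceptor sites. This combination is generally used to boost transcription and improve mRNA processing. The receptor sequence lies downstream of these elements and is terminated by an SV40 polyadenylation signal. The automated annotation does not label the receptor coding sequence itself. Its only hit inside the insert region is a 17-nt "capTEV" fragment, which is most likely a chance match rather than a real tag, and the record describes no epitope tag or reporter.

Relative to the reference sequence, the clone carries an L163P substitution. The depositor states that this is not thought to affect function and that the plasmid reflects the construct as it was used in the associated study. That work concerned the functional and genetic characterization of NPY-like receptors in the mosquito, so the plasmid's role is heterologous expression of this receptor in mammalian cells for functional characterization.
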