Features (pLannotate 1.2.2; 8 found; start..end, strand, type, name):
     18..347     +  promoter       SV40 promoter: SV40 enhancer and early promoter
    363..631     +  LTR            5' LTR (truncated): truncated 5' long terminal repeat (LTR) from human T-cell leukemia virus (HTLV) type 1
    661..757     +  intron         SV40 intron: modified SV40 intron with splice donor and acceptor sites
   1230..1246    +  CDS            capTEV™ (fragment): composite tag for in vivo biotinylation, TEV protease cleavage, and 6xHis tagging
   3288..3422    +  polyA_signal   SV40 poly(A) signal: SV40 polyadenylation signal
   3632..4221    -  rep_origin     ori: high-copy-number ColE1/pMB1/pBR322/pUC origin of replication
   4392..5253    -  CDS            AmpR (fragment): β-lactamase; bla; confers resistance to ampicillin, carbenicillin, and related antibiotics
   5254..5358    -  promoter       AmpR promoter: bla
>Addgene plasmid #52388 | pME18ST-k5310 | depositor full sequence | sequence record 81135 | pME18ST-k5310 sequence 5385 bps
AAGCTTGGCTGTGGAATGTGTGTCAGTTAGGGTGTGGAAAGTCCCCAGGCTCCCCAGCAGGCAGAAGTAT
GCAAAGCATGCATCTCAATTAGTCAGCAACCAGGTGTGGAAAGTCCCCAGGCTCCCCAGCAGGCAGAAGT
ATGCAAAGCATGCATCTCAATTAGTCAGCAACCATAGTCCCGCCCCTAACTCCGCCCATCCCGCCCCTAA
CTCCGCCCAGTTCCGCCCATTCTCCGCCCCATGGCTGACTAATTTTTTTTATTTATGCAGAGGCCGAGGC
CGCCTCGGCCTCTGAGCTATTCCAGAAGTAGTGAGGAGGCTTTTTTGGAGGCCTAGGCTTTTGCAAAAAG
CTCCTCGATCGAGGGGCTCGCATCTCTCCTTCACGCGCCCGCCGCCCTACCTGAGGCCGCCATCCACGCC
GGTTGAGTCGCGTTCTGCCGCCTCCCGCCTGTGGTGCCTCCTGAACTGCGTCCGCCGTCTAGGTAAGTTT
AAAGCTCAGGTCGAGACCGGGCCTTTGTCCGGCGCTCCCTTGGAGCCTACCTAGACTCAGCCGGCTCTCC
ACGCTTTGCCTGACCCTGCTTGCTCAACTCTACGTCTTTGTTTCGTTTTCTGTTCTGCGCCGTTACAGAT
CCAAGCTCTGAAAAACCAGAAAGTTAACTGGTAAGTTTAGTCTTTTTGTCTTTTATTTCAGGTCCCGGAT
CCGGTGGTGGTGCAAATCAAAGAACTGCTCCTCAGTGGTTGTTGCCTTTACTTCTAGGCCTGTACGGAAG
TGTTACTTCTGCTCTAAAAGCTGCGGAATTCCGGAATTTCCTCGAGGCCACCATGGCAAGAGCGATACCA
TCAGCACTAGCATCTTCGCAATTATTCCTCTTGGCACTGTTCACCTTCCTGAGTGTGGGCGACACCCAGG
AGGACAACAGTGCTCAACAGTCCCCGTTGCACCAGCTCCGAGTCAACTCCTACCGACCCTGGTGGACGCC
AAGGACACATAACCTTCTCATCCCCCTGGACGAGGATGCCGTCAGATGGGCGAACCGATCTATGGTTTAT
CCTAGAACAACAAACTCGTTAAGTTCAGCATCAGGACCATCATTGCCAGCAACCATCGGTGTCCTGAAAA
ACCTATCATCGACTCCGACCGGTCCCAGCTTCGAAGGTGGCCCCTCTGGACCCAGACTGGCTGTTCTGGT
GAAGCGCGATGTAATTAAAGTGCAAGAATCTCCATTATTATCATCATCATCATCATCGCTATCGTTGAAG
TCGTTGTCAGCTTCGACGATGAGTGTGAGAATCGACCGGTCTTTAGAACCCAGTTCCGAGGGAAAGCCAC
CAGCGATGACGACGTCAAATTTTAATGGCGCAATTTGTCGTGACGGAAACAACGTCGGGACAGAGGCGGA
GCAAGGCTCCGGAAGCTGTGCCCTGGTCAACAACGGCACTAAATCACCCCTCGCCGCAGGTCTGGACGGA
AACCAGACCGTCGTCACGCCGTACTACACCATCGTCAACCTGGACAACCATAATGACGTCCTGTGCGACG
AGGAGTACGACACCGAGGAGTACAACGAGAACTGTTTCATCGATCATAATGTGACCTGCGTGGGCGACCC
CCTGTACTGCAATCTTACGTACGACGAGTACCGGCAGCTATTGATGGACTATATCTACCCGTCGACGGCC
GAATGGATCCTGATTGCATCGCACTCGGTCGTGTTCATAATGGGGCTGGTCGGCAACGCACTGGTCTGTA
TCGCAGTCTACACCAACCACTCGATGCGCACCGTGACCAACATCTTCATCGTGAACCTGGCGGTGGCGGA
CTTTTTCGTGATCCTGTTCTGCCTTCCGCCGACCGTCGTCTGGGATGTGACCGAAACGTGGTTTATGGGC
AAAGCCATGTGCAAGGTCGTCATCTACTTTCAGACGGTTTCGGTGACGGTATCGGTCCTGACGCTGACAT
ACATCTCGATCGATCGGTGGTATGCGATTTGCTTTCCCCTGCGGTACAAACCTCGGCCGGAACGTGCCTG
GCGGTTCATTGCCGTTATCTGGTTGATTGGCTTCCTATCAGACCTTCCGGAGTTCCTGGTGCTGACGACC
CGGCGGAAAAAACTACGCTTCGACATCAAGCTCTTCACTCAGTGTGTGTCCACTTGGGACAACGAGAAGG
AGAAAACCTTCTACATCGTCAAGTTCGTGTTCCTTTACTCGTTACCGCTTCTGTTTATGACGATAGCGTA
CTTTCAAATTGTACGAGTTCTGTGGCGGTCCGACACCATTCCGGGCCATCGGGAATCCCGGACGCAACCC
TACGGCATCCACAGCACCCGGACGACGCTGAACTGCGTTGGGAACACGAGCACCATGGGCCAGCTGCGAG
CTCGCCGGAAAGCGGCCAAGATGTTGGTGGCGGTCGTTGTCATGTTCGCCAGCTGTTACTTTCCGGTGCA
CATGCTGAATGTGGCCAGATACACATTCGACATCGGGCAGAGCGACGTGGTGGCCGTGCTGTCGCTGTTT
TCCCATTGGCTTTGCTACGCCAACAGCGCCGTCAATCCTGTGATTTATAATTTTATGAGTGGCAAGTTCC
GTCGGGAGTTCAAAAATGCGCTGGAAAAGTGCCACTGCCTGCGGAATCCGCGAGGGCTGGGAGGACGCGT
CGGTGGCTACGATGACCGTTCGATGTACCACACGGCCACCCGGATGAATGCCAGCCCCAGCAGTCGAAGC
AACTACCACCTGACCAGTGTAAGAAACATTAGCATTAAGCACACGCAGCAGACATCCTTCAACAATGGCA
GTCGCCATCATCACGCCCGGAACAGCATCAATCATCCGGGCAGTTTGACCGGCGCTCCGCAGATCTCCCC
GGTGTCCTTCGAGGAGCGGATGGCCCTTACCAAGAACATGGACGGCAACATTGGCTGCGGTGACCCCACC
ATGGCAGGAACTGCCACCAGTGTTGCCAGTCGAGCGGAAGGCAACAGTAGTGGTCACGTTGGCGCCAACA
GCAACACCAATCATCATCATCTGCATCATCATGGCGTTGCGTGCAACGGATCGACACCGGATGCCCCGGC
GACCACCACCGGAACTGCACCTCCCACCAACGGCGGATCCAGTTCCATGCTAATGATTGTGAATAAATCG
AGCAATTGTAAGATTAATGGCACTTGACGCGCGAAGCTGCACGTTTCCTGGCGGCGGCCGCTAGACTAGT
CTAGAGAAAAAACCTCCCACACCTCCCCCTGAACCTGAAACATAAAATGAATGCAATTGTTGTTGTTAAC
TTGTTTATTGCAGCTTATAATGGTTACAAATAAAGCAATAGCATCACAAATTTCACAAATAAAGCATTTT
TTTCACTGCATTCTAGTTGTGGTTTGTCCAAACTCATCAATGTATCTTATCATGTCTGGATCCCCGGGTA
CCGAGCTCGAATTAATTCCTCTTCCGCTTCCTCGCTCACTGACTCGCTGCGCTCGGTCGTTCGGCTGCGG
CGAGCGGTATCAGCTCACTCAAAGGCGGTAATACGGTTATCCACAGAATCAGGGGATAACGCAGGAAAGA
ACATGTGAGCAAAAGGCCAGCAAAAGGCCAGGAACCGTAAAAAGGCCGCGTTGCTGGCGTTTTTCCATAG
GCTCCGCCCCCCTGACGAGCATCACAAAAATCGACGCTCAAGTCAGAGGTGGCGAAACCCGACAGGACTA
TAAAGATACCAGGCGTTTCCCCCTGGAAGCTCCCTCGTGCGCTCTCCTGTTCCGACCCTGCCGCTTACCG
GATACCTGTCCGCCTTTCTCCCTTCGGGAAGCGTGGCGCTTTCTCAATGCTCACGCTGTAGGTATCTCAG
TTCGGTGTAGGTCGTTCGCTCCAAGCTGGGCTGTGTGCACGAACCCCCCGTTCAGCCCGACCGCTGCGCC
TTATCCGGTAACTATCGTCTTGAGTCCAACCCGGTAAGACACGACTTATCGCCACTGGCAGCAGCCACTG
GTAACAGGATTAGCAGAGCGAGGTATGTAGGCGGTGCTACAGAGTTCTTGAAGTGGTGGCCTAACTACGG
CTACACTAGAAGAACAGTATTTGGTATCTGCGCTCTGCTGAAGCCAGTTACCTTCGGAAAAAGAGTTGGT
AGCTCTTGATCCGGCAAACAAACCACCGCTGGTAGCGGTGGGTTTTTTTGTTTGCAAGCAGCAGATTACG
CGCAGAAAAAAAGGATCTCAAGAAGATCCTTTGATCTTTTCTACGGGGTCTGACGCTCAGTGGAACGAAA
ACTCACGTTAAGGGATTTTGGTCATGAGATTATCAAAAAGGATCTTCACCTAGATCCTTTTAAATTAAAA
ATGAAGTTTTAAATCAATCTAAAGTATATATGAGTAAACTTGGTCTGACAGTTACCAATGCTTAATCAGT
GAGGCACCTATCTCAGCGATCTGTCTATTTCGTTCATCCATAGTTGCCTGACTCCCCGTCGTGTAGATAA
CTACGATACGGGAGGGCTTACCATCTGGCCCCAGTGCTGCAATGATACCGCGAGACCCACGCTCACCGGC
TCCAGATTTATCAGCAATAAACCAGCCAGCCGGAAGGGCCGAGCGCAGAAGTGGTCCTGCAACTTTATCC
GCCTCCATCCAGTCTATTAATTGTTGCCGGGAAGCTAGAGTAAGTAGTTCGCCAGTTAATAGTTTGCGCA
ACGTTGTTGCCATTGCTACAGGCATCGTGGTGTCACGCTCGTCGTTTGGTATGGCTTCATTCAGCTCCGG
TTCCCAACGATCAAGGCGAGTTACATGATCCCCCATGTTGTGCAAAAAAGCGGTTAGCTCCTTCGGTCCT
CCGATCGTTGTCAGAAGTAAGTTGGCCGCAGTGTTATCACTCATGGTTATGGCAGCACTGCATAATTCTC
TTACTGTCATGCCATCCGTAAGATGCTTTTCTGTGACTGGTGAGTACTCAACCAAGTCATTCTGAGAATA
GTGTATGCGGCGACCGAGTTGCTCTTGCCCGGCGTCAATACGGGATAATACCGCGCCACATAGCAGAACT
TTAAAAGTGCTCATCATTGGAAAACGTTCTTCGGGGCGAAAACTCTCAAGGATCTTACCGCTGTTGAGAT
CCAGTTCGATGTAACCCACTCGTGGCACCCAACTGATCTTCAGCATCTTTTACTTTCACCAGCGTTTCTG
GGTGAGCAAAAACAGGAAGGCAAAATGCCGCAAAAAAGGGAATAAGGGCGACACGGAAATGTTGAATACT
CATACTCTTCCTTTTTCAATATTATTGAAGCATTTATCAGGGTTATTGTCTCATGAGCGGATACATATTT
GAATGTATTTAGAAAAATAAACAAATAGGGGTTCCGCGCACATTTCCCCGAAAAGTGCCACCTGC
