>Addgene plasmid #52388 | pME18ST-k5310 | addgene partial sequence | sequence record 82475 | SV40pA-R 5'-GAAATTTGTGATGCTATTGC-3'
TTATAAGCTGCAATAAACAAGTTAACAACAACAATTGCATTCATTTTATGTTTCAGGTTCAGGGGGAGGT
GTGGGAGGTTTTTTCTCTAGACTAGTCTAGCGGCCGCCGCCAGGAAACGTGCAGCTTCGCGCGTCAAGTG
CCATTAATCTTACAATTGCTCGATTTATTCACAATCATTAGCATGGAACTGGATCCGCCGTTGGTGGGAG
GTGCAGTTCCGGTGGTGGTCGCCGGGGCATCCGGTGTCGATCCGTTGCACGCAACGCCATGATGATGCAG
ATGATGATGATTGGTGTTGCTGTTGGCGCCAACGTGACCACTACTGTTGCCTTCCGCTCGACTGGCAACA
CTGGTGGCAGTTCCTGCCATGGTGGGGTCACCGCAGCCAATGTTGCCGTCCATGTTCTTGGTAAGGGCCA
TCCGCTCCTCGAAGGACACCGGGGAGATCTGCGGAGCGCCGGTCAAACTGCCCGGATGATTGATGCTGTT
CCGGGCGTGATGATGGCGACTGCCATTGTTGAAGGATGTCTGCTGCGTGTGCTTAATGCTAATGTTTCTT
ACACTGGTCAGGTGGTAGTTGCTTCGACTGCTGGGGCTGGCATTCATCCGGGTGGCCGTGTGGTACATCG
AACGGTCATCGTAGCCACCGACGCGTCCTCCCAGCCCTCGCGGATTCCGCAGGCAGTGGCACTTTTCCAG
CGCATTTTTGAACTCCCGACGGAACTTGCCACTCATAAAATTATAAATCACAGGATTGACGGCGCTGTTG
GCGTAGCAAAGCCAATGGGAAAACAGCGACAGCACGGCCACCACGTCGCTCTGCCCGATGTCGAATGTGT
ATCTGGCCACATTCAGCATGTGCACCGGAAAGTAACAGCTGGCGAACATGACAACGACCGCCACCAACAT
CTTGGCCGCTTTCCGGCGAGCTCGCAGCTGGCCCATGGTGCTCGTGTTCCCAACGCAGTTCAGCGTCGTC
CGGGTGCTGTGGATGCCGTAGGGTTGCGTCCGGGATTCCCGATGGCCCGGAATGGTGTCGGACCGCCACA
GAACTCGTACAAT
