>Addgene plasmid #52388 | pME18ST-k5310 | addgene partial sequence | sequence record 82477 | pcDL-F 5'-GTTGCCTTTACTTCTAGGCCT-3'
CTGCGGAATTCCGGAATTTCCTCGAGGCCACCATGGCAAGAGCGATACCATCAGCACTAGCATCTTCGCA
ATTATTCCTCTTGGCACTGTTCACCTTCCTGAGTGTGGGCGACACCCAGGAGGACAACAGTGCTCAACAG
TCCCCGTTGCACCAGCTCCGAGTCAACTCCTACCGACCCTGGTGGACGCCAAGGACACATAACCTTCTCA
TCCCCCTGGACGAGGATGCCGTCAGATGGGCGAACCGATCTATGGTTTATCCTAGAACAACAAACTCGTT
AAGTTCAGCATCAGGACCATCATTGCCAGCAACCATCGGTGTCCTGAAAAACCTATCATCGACTCCGACC
GGTCCCAGCTTCGAAGGTGGCCCCTCTGGACCCAGACTGGCTGTTCTGGTGAAGCGCGATGTAATTAAAG
TGCAAGAATCTCCATTATTATCATCATCATCATCATCGCTATCGTTGAAGTCGTTGTCAGCTTCGACGAT
GAGTGTGAGAATCGACCGGTCTTTAGAACCCAGTTCCGAGGGAAAGCCACCAGCGATGACGACGTCAAAT
TTTAATGGCGCAATTTGTCGTGACGGAAACAACGTCGGGACAGAGGCGGAGCAAGGCTCCGGAAGCTGTG
CCCTGGTCAACAACGGCACTAAATCACCCCTCGCCGCAGGTCTGGACGGAAACCAGACCGTCGTCACGCC
GTACTACACCATCGTCAACCTGGACAACCATAATGACGTCCTGTGCGACGAGGAGTACGACACCGAGGAG
TACAACGAGAACTGTTTCATCGATCATAATGTGACCTGCGTGGGCGACCCCCTGTACTGCAATCTTACGT
ACGACGAGTACCGGCAGCTATTGATGGACTATATCTACCCGTCGACGGC
